>Addgene plasmid #226864 | pABE-dGFP-gRNA | addgene full sequence | sequence record 449947 | Addgene NGS Result
GAGTTGCTCTTGCCCGGCGTCAATACGGGATAATACCGCGCCACATAGCAGAACTTTAAAAGTGCTCATC
ATTGGAAAACGTTCTTCGGGGCGAAAACTCTCAAGGATCTTACCGCTGTTGAGATCCAGTTCGATGTAAC
CCACTCGTGCACCCAACTGATCTTCAGCATCTTTTACTTTCACCAGCGTTTCTGGGTGAGCAAAAACAGG
AAGGCAAAATGCCGCAAAAAAGGGAATAAGGGCGACACGGAAATGTTGAATACTCATACTCTTCCTTTTT
CAATATTATTGAAGCATTTATCAGGGTTATTGTCTCATGAGCGGATACATATTTGAATGTATTTAGAAAA
ATAAACAAATAGGGGTTCCGCGCACATTTCCCCGAAAAGTGCCACCTGACGTCGCTAGCTGTACAAAAAA
GCAGGCTTTAAAGGAACCAATTCAGTCGACTGGATCCGGTACCAAGGTCGGGCAGGAAGAGGGCCTATTT
CCCATGATTCCTTCATATTTGCATATACGATACAAGGCTGTTAGAGAGATAATTAGAATTAATTTGACTG
TAAACACAAAGATATTAGTACAAAATACGTGACGTAGAAAGTAATAATTTCTTGGGTAGTTTGCAGTTTT
AAAATTATGTTTTAAAATGGACTATCATATGCTTACCGTAACTTGAAAGTATTTCGATTTCTTGGCTTTA
TATATCTTGTGGAAAGGACGAAACACCGCTCTACGCGGGTCTTGTAGTGTTTTAGAGCTAGAAATAGCAA
GTTAAAATAAGGCTAGTCCGTTATCAACTTGAAAAAGTGGCACCGAGTCGGTGCTTTTTTTAAGCTTGGG
CCGCTCGAGGTACCTCTCTACATATGACATGTGAGCAAAAGGCCAGCAAAAGGCCAGGAACCGTAAAAAG
GCCGCGTTGCTGGCGTTTTTCCATAGGCTCCGCCCCCCTGACGAGCATCACAAAAATCGACGCTCAAGTC
AGAGGTGGCGAAACCCGACAGGACTATAAAGATACCAGGCGTTTCCCCCTGGAAGCTCCCTCGTGCGCTC
TCCTGTTCCGACCCTGCCGCTTACCGGATACCTGTCCGCCTTTCTCCCTTCGGGAAGCGTGGCGCTTTCT
CATAGCTCACGCTGTAGGTATCTCAGTTCGGTGTAGGTCGTTCGCTCCAAGCTGGGCTGTGTGCACGAAC
CCCCCGTTCAGCCCGACCGCTGCGCCTTATCCGGTAACTATCGTCTTGAGTCCAACCCGGTAAGACACGA
CTTATCGCCACTGGCAGCAGCCACTGGTAACAGGATTAGCAGAGCGAGGTATGTAGGCGGTGCTACAGAG
TTCTTGAAGTGGTGGCCTAACTACGGCTACACTAGAAGAACAGTATTTGGTATCTGCGCTCTGCTGAAGC
CAGTTACCTTCGGAAAAAGAGTTGGTAGCTCTTGATCCGGCAAACAAACCACCGCTGGTAGCGGTGGTTT
TTTTGTTTGCAAGCAGCAGATTACGCGCAGAAAAAAAGGATCTCAAGAAGATCCTTTGATCTTTTCTACG
GGGTCTGACGCTCAGTGGAACGAAAACTCACGTTAAGGGATTTTGGTCATGAGATTATCAAAAAGGATCT
TCACCTAGATCCTTTTAAATTAAAAATGAAGTTTTAAATCAATCTAAAGTATATATGAGTAAACTTGGTC
TGACAGTTACCAATGCTTAATCAGTGAGGCACCTATCTCAGCGATCTGTCTATTTCGTTCATCCATAGTT
GCCTGACTCCCCGTCGTGTAGATAACTACGATACGGGAGGGCTTACCATCTGGCCCCAGTGCTGCAATGA
TACCGCGAGACCCACGCTCACCGGCTCCAGATTTATCAGCAATAAACCAGCCAGCCGGAAGGGCCGAGCG
CAGAAGTGGTCCTGCAACTTTATCCGCCTCCATCCAGTCTATTAATTGTTGCCGGGAAGCTAGAGTAAGT
AGTTCGCCAGTTAATAGTTTGCGCAACGTTGTTGCCATTGCTACAGGCATCGTGGTGTCACGCTCGTCGT
TTGGTATGGCTTCATTCAGCTCCGGTTCCCAACGATCAAGGCGAGTTACATGATCCCCCATGTTGTGCAA
AAAAGCGGTTAGCTCCTTCGGTCCTCCGATCGTTGTCAGAAGTAAGTTGGCCGCAGTGTTATCACTCATG
GTTATGGCAGCACTGCATAATTCTCTTACTGTCATGCCATCCGTAAGATGCTTTTCTGTGACTGGTGAGT
ACTCAACCAAGTCATTCTGAGAATAGTGTATGCGGCGACC
Features (pLannotate 1.2.2; 6 found; start..end, strand, type, name):
    268..372     -  promoter       AmpR promoter: bla
    410..427     +  protein_bind   attB1 (fragment): mutant version of attB; recombination site for the Gateway® BP reaction BP Clonase™
    479..719     +  promoter       U6 promoter: RNA polymerase III promoter for human U6 snRNA
    749..824     +  misc_RNA       gRNA scaffold: guide RNA scaffold for the Streptococcus pyogenes CRISPR/Cas9 system
    928..1516    -  rep_origin     ori: high-copy-number ColE1/pMB1/pBR322/pUC origin of replication
   1687..267     -  CDS            AmpR (across the origin): β-lactamase; bla; confers resistance to ampicillin, carbenicillin, and related antibiotics
