[The description below was written by a language model from this plasmid's Addgene catalogue record and pLannotate feature annotations shown in this document.]
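Description:
pABE-dGFP-gRNA is a small (about 2.3 kb) mammalian guide RNA expression plasmid built on the MLM3636 backbone. It is propagated in E. coli as a high-copy plasmid through a ColE1/pUC-type origin of replication and is selected with ampicillin through a β-lactamase gene driven by its native bla promoter. The feature table also picks up a short fragment of a Gateway attB1 site upstream of the expression cassette. This appears to be a backbone remnant, and no function is recorded for it. The plasmid carries no mammalian selection marker, reporter or Cas protein coding sequence.

The payload is a single-guide RNA cassette. The human U6 promoter, an RNA polymerase III promoter suited to producing short, defined transcripts, drives a 20-nucleotide spacer. That spacer sits in the gap between the promoter and the annotated Streptococcus pyogenes gRNA scaffold, to which it is fused. It directs SpCas9-derived proteins to the site of the A111V mutation in a non-fluorescent EGFP gene carried on the companion reporter plasmid pABE-dGFP.

The construct is intended for use with adenine base editors (ABEs) in human cells. It would be co-delivered with an ABE expression plasmid and the dead-GFP reporter, so that the guide brings the editor to the mutant codon. A successful A•T to G•C conversion there would be expected to revert the inactivating mutation and restore EGFP fluorescence, giving a simple readout of ABE activity. The editor and the reporter both have to be supplied from separate constructs.
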