Addgene plasmid #226864: pABE-dGFP-gRNA
Purpose: Human gRNA expression vector targeting the A111V mutation of non-fluorescent EGFP in plasmid pABE-dGFP; for use with ABEs
Depositing lab: Alexis Komor. Depositing organization: University of California, San Diego (UCSD). Publication: Genome editing with programmable base editors in human cells. Osgood NRB, Zawalick NM, Sawyer CB, Cowan QT, Gu S, Mawson SJ, Ranzau BL, Li L, Gymrek M, Goren A, Komor AC. Methods Enzymol. 2025;712:351-404. doi: 10.1016/bs.mie.2025.01.001. Epub 2025 Feb 5. PubMed 40121079.
Backbone
  Vector backbone: MLM3636
  Vector type: Mammalian Expression
Growth in bacteria
  Bacterial resistance: Ampicillin, 100 μg/mL
  Growth temperature: 37°C
  Growth strain: DH5alpha
  Copy number: High Copy
Gene/Insert
  Gene/Insert name: Sp-gRNA
  gRNA/shRNA sequence: CTCTACGCGGGTCTTGTAGT
  Species: Other
  Promoter: hU6
  Cloning method: Unknown
Terms and licenses: Academic/Nonprofit Terms; Industry Terms: Not Available to Industry
How to cite: pABE-dGFP-gRNA was a gift from Alexis Komor (Addgene plasmid # 226864 ; http://n2t.net/addgene:226864 ; RRID:Addgene_226864)
